>Addgene plasmid #22203 | mBEN 1957 | addgene partial sequence | sequence record 28015 | 22203 with U6
TACAAAAACAAATTACAAAAATTCAAAATTTTCGGGTTTATTACAGGGACAGCAGAGATCCAGTTTGGTT
AGTACCGGGCCCGCTCTAGAGATCCGACGCGCCATCTCTAGGCCCGCGCCGGCCCCCTCGCACAGACTTG
TGGGAGAAGCTCGGCTACTCCCCTGCCCCGGTTAATTTGCATATAATATTTCCTAGTAACTATAGAGGCT
TAATGTGCGATAAAAGACAGATAATCTGTTCTTTTTAATACTAGCTACATTTTACATGATAGGCTTGGAT
TTCTATAAGAGATACAAATACTAAATTATTATTTTAAAAAACAGCACAAAAGGAAACTCACCCTAACTGT
AAAGTAATTGTGTGTTTTGAGACTATAAATATCCCTTGGAGAAAAGCCTTGTTTGCGAGCAACAGCATCC
AGTTTCAAGAGAACTGGATGCTGTTGCTCGCTTTTTTCTCGAGGTCGACGGTATCGATAAGCTCGCTTCA
CGAGATTCCAGCAGGTCGAGGGACCTAATAACTTCGTATAGCATACATTATACGAAGTTATATTAAGGGT
TCCAAGCTTAAGCGGCCGCGTGGATAACCGTATTACCGCCATGCATTAGTTATTAATAGTAATCAATTAC
GGGGTCATTAGTTCATAGCCCATATATGGAGTTCCGCGTTACATAACTTACGGTAAATGGCCCGCCTGGC
TGACCGCCCAACGACCCCCGCCCATTGACGTCAATAATGACGTATGTTCCCATAGTAACGCCAATAGGGA
CTTTCCATTGACGTCAATGGGTGGAGTANTTACGGTAAACTGCCCACTTGGCAGTACATCAAGTGTATCA
TATGCCAAGTACGCCCCCTATTGACGTCAATGACGGTAANTGGNCCGCCTGGCATTATGCCCAGTACATG
ACCTTATGG
