>Addgene plasmid #22203 | mBEN 1957 | addgene partial sequence | sequence record 28016 | 22203 with EGFP-N
GCTCCTCGCCCTTGCTCACCATGGTGGCNACCGGTAGCGCTAGCGGATCTGACGGTTCACTAAACCAGCT
CTGCTTATATAGACCTCCCACCGTACACGCCTACCGCCCATTTGCGTCAATGGGGCGGAGTTGTTACGAC
ATTTTGGAAAGTCCCGTTGATTTTGGTGCCAAAACAAACTCCCATTGACGTCAATGGGGTGGAGACTTGG
AAATCCCCGTGAGTCAAACCGCTATCCACGCCCATTGATGTACTGCCAAAACCGCATCACCATGGTAATA
GCGATGACTAATACGTAGATGTACTGCCAAGTAGGAAAGTCCCATAAGGTCATGTACTGGGCATAATGCC
AGGCGGGCCATTTACCGTCATTGACGTCAATAGGGGGCGTACTTGGCATATGATACACTTGATGTACTGC
CAAGTGGGCAGTTTACCGTAAATACTCCACCCATTGACGTCAATGGAAAGTCCCTATTGGCGTTACTATG
GGAACATACGTCATTATTGACGTCAATGGGCGGGGGTCGTTGGGCGGTCAGCCAGGCGGGCCATTTACCG
TAAGTTATGTAACGCGGAACTCCATATATGGGCTATGAACTAATGACCCCGTAATTGATTACTATTAATA
ACTAATGCATGGCGGTAATACGGTTATCCACGCGGCCGCTTAAGCTTGGAACCCTTAATATAACTTCGTA
TAATGTATGCTATACGAAGTTATT
