[The description below was written by a language model from this plasmid's Addgene catalogue record.]
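Description:
mBEN 1957 is a lentiviral shRNA construct built on the pLL3.7 (LentiLox 3.7) backbone, recorded at about 7.65 kb without insert. It is propagated in bacteria under ampicillin selection, and the record specifies a recombination-deficient strain, as is usual for plasmids with repeated lentiviral LTR sequences. The copy number is listed as unknown. No feature table accompanies the entry, so the layout can only be inferred from the catalogue fields and from what is generally known about the backbone.

The payload is a 55 bp short-hairpin insert cloned between the HpaI and XhoI sites. The record gives no formal insert name, only the alternative name BEN. This is a TFII-I family transcription factor that the associated publication links to Williams-Beuren syndrome. The "m" prefix and number in the plasmid name may indicate a mouse transcript and a target position, but the record does not say so. The depositor's comment describes the insert as a hairpin, which would consist of sense and antisense arms joined by a loop and followed by a T-run that terminates Pol III transcription. The use of a U6 primer for 5′ sequencing is consistent with pLL3.7's standard design, in which a U6 promoter drives the hairpin upstream of a separate reporter cassette.

EGFP is listed as a C-terminal tag on the backbone. In this vector type, however, it serves as an independent marker of transduced cells, not as a fusion to the short RNA insert. The depositor also cautions that the plasmid may carry either a GFP or a puromycin cassette, so the marker should be confirmed before use. The construct is intended for lentivirus-mediated knockdown of BEN in mammalian cells, which supports functional studies of this factor.
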