Addgene plasmid #22203: mBEN 1957
Depositing lab: Ananda Roy. Depositing organization: Tufts University. Publication: Determination and functional analysis of the consensus binding site for TFII-I family member BEN, implicated in Williams-Beuren syndrome. Lazebnik MB, Tussie-Luna MI, Roy AL. J Biol Chem. 2008 Apr 25. 283(17):11078-82. 10.1074/jbc.C800049200 PubMed 18326499.
Backbone
  Vector backbone: pLL3.7
  Backbone size w/o insert (bp): 7650
  Vector type: Mammalian Expression, Lentiviral
Growth in bacteria
  Bacterial resistance: Ampicillin, 100 μg/mL
  Growth temperature: 37°C
  Growth strain: Stbl3
  Growth instructions: Stable 3
  Copy number: Unknown
Gene/Insert
  Gene/Insert name: None (alt name: BEN)
  Insert size (bp): 55
  Tag / fusion protein: EGFP (C terminal on backbone)
  Cloning method: Restriction Enzyme; 5′ cloning site HpaI (unknown if destroyed); 3′ cloning site XhoI (unknown if destroyed)
  Sequencing primers: 5′ U6; 3′ EGFP-N
Terms and licenses: Academic/Nonprofit Terms; Industry Terms: Not Available to Industry
Depositor comments: The hairpin sequence is 5'TGC GAG CAA CAG CAT CCA GTT TCA AGA GAA CTG GAT GCT GTT GCT CGC TTT TTT C 3' May contain a GFP cassette or a puro cassette.
How to cite: mBEN 1957 was a gift from Ananda Roy (Addgene plasmid # 22203 ; http://n2t.net/addgene:22203 ; RRID:Addgene_22203)
